>Addgene plasmid #229166 | lvl0-P-TRE3G | addgene full sequence | sequence record 459749 | Addgene NGS Result
TTGAGATCCTTTTTTTCTGCGCGTAATCTGCTGCTTGCAAACAAAAAAACCACCGCTACCAGCGGTGGTT
TGTTTGCCGGATCAAGAGCTACCAACTCTTTTTCCGAAGGTAACTGGCTTCAGCAGAGCGCAGATACCAA
ATACTGTTCTTCTAGTGTAGCCGTAGTTAGGCCACCACTTCAAGAACTCTGTAGCACCGCCTACATACCT
CGCTCTGCTAATCCTGTTACCAGTGGCTGCTGCCAGTGGCGATAAGTCGTGTCTTACCGGGTTGGACTCA
AGACGATAGTTACCGGATAAGGCGCAGCGGTCGGGCTGAACGGGGGGTTCGTGCACACAGCCCAGCTTGG
AGCGAACGACCTACACCGAACTGAGATACCTACAGCGTGAGCTATGAGAAAGCGCCACGCTTCCCGAAGG
GAGAAAGGCGGACAGGTATCCGGTAAGCGGCAGGGTCGGAACAGGAGAGCGCACGAGGGAGCTTCCAGGG
GGAAACGCCTGGTATCTTTATAGTCCTGTCGGGTTTCGCCACCTCTGACTTGAGCGTCGATTTTTGTGAT
GCTCGTCAGGGGGGCGGAGCCTATGGAAAAACGCCAGCAACGCGGCCTTTTTACGGTTCCTGGCCTTTTG
CTGGCCTTTTGCTCACATGTTCTTTCCTGCGTTATCCCCTGATTCTGTGGATAACCGTATTACCGCCTTT
GAGTGAGCTGATACCGCTCGCCGCAGCCGAACGACCGAGCGCAGCGAGTCAGTGAGCGAGGAAGCGGAAG
AGCGCCCAATACGCAAACCGCCTCTCCCCGCGCGTTGGCCGATTCATTAATCACTCTGTGGTCTCATACT
CTCGAGTTTACTCCCTATCAGTGATAGAGAACGTATGAAGAGTTTACTCCCTATCAGTGATAGAGAACGT
ATGCAGACTTTACTCCCTATCAGTGATAGAGAACGTATAAGGAGTTTACTCCCTATCAGTGATAGAGAAC
GTATGACCAGTTTACTCCCTATCAGTGATAGAGAACGTATCTACAGTTTACTCCCTATCAGTGATAGAGA
ACGTATATCCAGTTTACTCCCTATCAGTGATAGAGAACGTATAAGCTTTAGGCGTGTACGGTGGGCGCCT
ATAAAAGCAGAGCTCGTTTAGTGAACCGTCAGATCGCCAGATGAGACCACGAAGTGGCTCTTCAGTGGAC
GAAAGGGCCTCGTGATACGCCTATTTTTATAGGTTAATGTCATGATAATAATGGTTTCTTAGACGTCAGG
TGGCACTTTTCGGGGAAATGTGCGCGGAACCCCTATTTGTTTATTTTTCTAAATACATTCAAATATGTAT
CCGCTCATGAGACAATAACCCTGATAAATGCTTCAATAATATTGAAAAAGGAAGAGTATGCGCTCACGCA
ACTGGTCCAGAACCTTGACCGAACGCAGCGGTGGTAACGGCGCAGTGGCGGTTTTCATGGCTTGTTATGA
CTGTTTTTTTTTGGGGTACAGTCTATGCCTCGGGCATCCAAGCAGCAAGCGCGTTACGCCGTGGGTCGAT
GTTTGATGTTATGGAGCAGCAACGATGTTACGCAGCAGGGCAGTCGCCCTAAAACAAAGTTAAACATCAT
GAGGGAAGCGGTGATCGCCGAAGTATCGACTCAACTATCAGAGGTAGTTGGCGTCATCGAGCGCCATCTC
GAACCGACGTTGCTGGCCGTACATTTGTACGGCTCCGCAGTGGATGGCGGCCTGAAGCCACACAGCGATA
TTGATTTGCTGGTTACGGTGACCGTAAGGCTTGATGAAACAACGCGGCGAGCTTTGATCAACGACCTTTT
GGAAACTTCGGCTTCCCCTGGAGAGAGCGAGATTCTCCGCGCTGTAGAAGTCACCATTGTTGTGCACGAC
GACATCATTCCGTGGCGTTATCCAGCTAAGCGCGAACTGCAATTTGGAGAATGGCAGCGCAATGACATTC
TTGCAGGTATCTTCGAGCCAGCCACGATCGACATTGATCTGGCTATCTTGCTGACAAAAGCAAGAGAACA
TAGCGTTGCCTTGGTAGGTCCAGCGGCGGAGGAACTCTTTGATCCGGTTCCTGAACAGGATCTATTTGAG
GCGCTAAATGAAACCTTAACGCTATGGAACTCGCCGCCCGACTGGGCTGGCGATGAGCGAAATGTAGTGC
TTACGTTGTCCCGCATTTGGTACAGCGCAGTAACCGGCAAAATCGCGCCGAAGGATGTCGCTGCCGACTG
GGCAATGGAGCGCCTGCCGGCCCAGTATCAGCCCGTCATACTTGAAGCTAGACAGGCTTATCTTGGACAA
GAAGAAGATCGCTTGGCCTCGCGCGCAGATCAGTTGGAAGAATTTGTCCATTACGTAAAAGGCGAGATCA
CCAAGGTAGTCGGCAAATAACTGTCAGACCAAGTTTACTCATATATACTTTAGATTGATTTAAAACTTCA
TTTTTAATTTAAAAGGATCTAGGTGAAGATCCTTTTTGATAATCTCATGACCAAAATCCCTTAACGTGAG
TTTTCGTTCCACTGAGCGTCAGACCCCGTAGAAAAGATCAAAGGATCTTC
Features (pLannotate 1.2.2; 7 found; start..end, strand, type, name):
      1..589     +  rep_origin     ori: high-copy-number ColE1/pMB1/pBR322/pUC origin of replication
    772..821     +  CDS            lacI (fragment): lac repressor; lacI; The lac repressor binds to the lac operator to inhibit transcription in E. coli. This inhibition can be relieved by adding lactose or isopropyl-β-D-thiogalactopyranoside (IPTG).
    844..1158    +  promoter       TRE3GV promoter (fragment): 3rd-generation Tet-responsive promoter that can be activated by binding of Tet-On® 3G, optimized for retroviral and lentiviral vectors
   1283..1387    +  promoter       AmpR promoter: bla
   1378..1458    -  CDS            int (fragment): INT2_ECOLX - Protein inferred from homology: Swiss-Prot protein existence level 3. Putative integrase believed to be involved in the insertion of antibiotic resistance genes into plasmids and transposons. From Escherichia coli.
   1546..1602    +  CDS            GmR (fragment): gentamycin acetyltransferase; aacC1; confers resistance to gentamycin
   1609..2397    +  CDS            aadA: S3AD_ECOLX - Experimental evidence at protein level: Swiss-Prot protein existence level 1. Mediates bacterial resistance to the antibiotics streptomycin and spectinomycin. From Escherichia coli.
