[The description below was written by a language model from this plasmid's Addgene catalogue record and pLannotate feature annotations shown in this document.]
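Description:
lvl0-P-TRE3G is a small (about 2.6 kb) level 0 "promoter" part plasmid from a hierarchical, modular cloning platform for rapid prototyping of synthetic gene networks in mammalian cells. It is a bacterial storage and donor vector rather than an expression construct. It replicates in E. coli from a high-copy ColE1/pUC-type origin and is selected with spectinomycin through an aadA (streptomycin/spectinomycin adenylyltransferase) gene, which sits downstream of an AmpR (bla) promoter. The short annotated fragments of an integrase and a gentamicin acetyltransferase just upstream of aadA, and the roughly 50 nt lacI fragment near the insert, appear to be remnants carried along with the resistance cassette and backbone, not functional genes.

The payload is the TRE3G promoter, detected in the feature table as a partial match of about 315 bp to the closely related TRE3GV variant. This is a third-generation tetracycline-responsive promoter, consisting of Tet operator repeats fused to a minimal promoter. It has low basal activity and is switched on when a Tet-On 3G-type transactivator binds in the presence of doxycycline. The catalogue lists the species as human, although the element is synthetic. No coding sequence, polyadenylation signal or mammalian selection marker is annotated, which fits its role as a stand-alone promoter module.

In use, the part would be combined with gene modules from the same toolkit to build inducible transcription units, which are then assembled into multi-gene circuits. The record does not specify the flanking assembly or recombination sites, and the cloning sites are listed as unknown. The depositor notes that the plasmid is slightly modified from the published version but has no functional differences.
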