Addgene plasmid #229166: lvl0-P-TRE3G
Purpose: lvl 0 promoter
Depositing lab: Ron Weiss. Depositing organization: Massachusetts Institute of Technology. Publication: A platform for rapid prototyping of synthetic gene networks in mammalian cells. Duportet X, Wroblewska L, Guye P, Li Y, Eyquem J, Rieders J, Rimchala T, Batt G, Weiss R. Nucleic Acids Res. 2014 Dec 1;42(21):13440-51. doi: 10.1093/nar/gku1082. Epub 2014 Nov 5. PubMed 25378321.
Backbone
  Vector backbone: lvl0-P [backbone]
  Vector type: Synthetic Biology
Growth in bacteria
  Bacterial resistance: Spectinomycin, 50 μg/mL
  Growth temperature: 37°C
  Growth strain: DH5alpha
  Copy number: High Copy
Gene/Insert
  Gene/Insert name: TRE3G
  Species: H. sapiens (human)
  Cloning method: Restriction Enzyme; 5′ cloning site Unknown (unknown if destroyed)
Terms and licenses: Academic/Nonprofit Terms; Industry Terms: Not Available to Industry
Depositor comments: This plasmid is slightly modified from the version used in Duportet et al. 2014, but does not have any functional differences.
How to cite: lvl0-P-TRE3G was a gift from Ron Weiss (Addgene plasmid # 229166 ; http://n2t.net/addgene:229166 ; RRID:Addgene_229166)
